Addgene plasmid #35910: pcDNA-Wnt4
Depositing lab: Marian Waterman. Depositing organization: University of California, Irvine. Publication: A uniform human Wnt expression library reveals a shared secretory pathway and unique signaling activities. Najdi R, Proffitt K, Sprowl S, Kaur S, Yu J, Covey TM, Virshup DM, Waterman ML. Differentiation. 2012 Sep;84(2):203-13. doi: 10.1016/j.diff.2012.06.004. Epub 2012 Jul 9. PubMed 22784633.
Backbone
  Vector backbone: pcDNA3.2/V5-DEST
  Backbone manufacturer: Invitrogen
  Backbone size w/o insert (bp): 7711
  Vector type: Mammalian Expression
Growth in bacteria
  Bacterial resistance: Ampicillin, 100 μg/mL
  Growth temperature: 37°C
  Growth strain: DH5alpha
  Copy number: High Copy
Gene/Insert
  Gene/Insert name: Wnt4 (alt name: Wnt4)
  Species: H. sapiens (human)
  Insert size (bp): 1062
  Mutation: Silent Mutation C (492) --> T
  Entrez Gene: WNT4 (a.k.a. SERKAL, WNT-4)
  Promoter: CMV
  Cloning method: Restriction Enzyme
  Sequencing primers: 5′ T7-FWD; 3′ V5-Reverse
Terms and licenses: Academic/Nonprofit Terms; Industry Terms: Not Available to Industry
How to cite: pcDNA-Wnt4 was a gift from Marian Waterman (Addgene plasmid # 35910 ; http://n2t.net/addgene:35910 ; RRID:Addgene_35910)
