[The description below was written by a language model from this plasmid's Addgene catalogue record and pLannotate feature annotations shown in this document.]
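Description:
pcDNA-Wnt4 is a mammalian expression plasmid carrying the human WNT4 open reading frame in the Invitrogen pcDNA3.2/V5-DEST backbone, made as part of a uniform library of human Wnt expression constructs. It is propagated in E. coli as a high-copy plasmid through a ColE1/pUC-type origin and selected with ampicillin via the β-lactamase gene. An f1 origin is also present. For selection in mammalian cells, an SV40 enhancer/early promoter drives a neomycin phosphotransferase gene followed by an SV40 polyadenylation signal, which allows G418 selection of stable transfectants.

The payload is expressed from the human cytomegalovirus immediate early enhancer and promoter, with a T7 promoter just downstream that serves as a priming site and could support in vitro transcription. The WNT4 coding sequence is flanked by attB1 and attB2 sites, the footprint of Gateway recombination into the destination vector, although the catalogue entry lists the cloning method as restriction enzyme. The insert carries a single silent C-to-T change at position 492 that leaves the protein unaltered. A V5 epitope coding sequence lies downstream of attB2, followed by the HSV thymidine kinase polyadenylation signal. The record does not state whether the WNT4 frame reads through into the V5 tag or ends at its own stop codon, so tagging should not be assumed. The annotated sequence is 6,594 nt, which is shorter than the empty backbone plus insert because recombination replaces the destination cassette.

WNT4 encodes a secreted ligand for frizzled receptors with roles in kidney and urogenital development. The plasmid is suited to transient or stable overexpression for studying Wnt secretion and signaling activity alongside other family members.
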