Features (pLannotate 1.2.2; 23 found; start..end, strand, type, name):
     36..80      -  misc_feature   bom (fragment): basis of mobility region from pBR322
    235..614     +  enhancer       CMV enhancer: human cytomegalovirus immediate early enhancer
    615..818     +  promoter       CMV promoter: human cytomegalovirus (CMV) immediate early promoter
    814..847     +  LTR            5' LTR (truncated) (fragment): truncated 5' long terminal repeat (LTR) from HIV-1
    863..881     +  promoter       T7 promoter: promoter for bacteriophage T7 RNA polymerase
    911..935     +  protein_bind   attB1: mutant version of attB; recombination site for the Gateway® BP reaction BP Clonase™
    956..2008    +  CDS            WNT4: WNT4_HUMAN - Experimental evidence at protein level: Swiss-Prot protein existence level 1. Ligand for members of the frizzled family of seven transmembrane receptors (Probable). Plays an important role in the embryonic development of the urogenital tract and the lung (PubMed:15317892, PubMed:16959810, PubMed:18179883, PubMed:18182450). Required for normal mesenchyme to epithelium transition during embryonic kidney development. Required for the formation of early epithelial renal vesicles during kidney development (By similarity). Required for normal formation of the Mullerian duct in females,
   2034..2058    -  protein_bind   attB2: mutant version of attB; recombination site for the Gateway® BP reaction BP Clonase™
   2084..2125    +  CDS            V5 tag: epitope tag from simian virus 5
   2209..2257    +  polyA_signal   HSV TK poly(A) signal: herpes simplex virus thymidine kinase polyadenylation signal (Cole and Stacy, 1985)
   2348..2364    -  polyA_signal   bGH poly(A) signal (fragment): bovine growth hormone polyadenylation signal
   2459..2887    +  rep_origin     f1 ori (sequence partly withheld): f1 bacteriophage origin of replication; arrow indicates direction of (+) strand synthesis
   2901..3230    +  promoter       SV40 promoter: SV40 enhancer and early promoter
   3297..4088    +  CDS            neo: KKA2_KLEPN - Also known as kan, nptII. Experimental evidence at protein level: Swiss-Prot protein existence level 1. Resistance to kanamycin, neomycin, paromomycin, ribostamycin, butirosin and gentamicin B. From Klebsiella pneumoniae.
   4114..4272    +  CDS            ble (fragment): BLE_KLEPN - Experimental evidence at protein level: Swiss-Prot protein existence level 1. Binding protein with a strong affinity to the bleomycin family of antibiotics. Binds to CL990; an antimitotic-antibiotic compound. From Klebsiella pneumoniae.
   4267..4388    +  polyA_signal   SV40 poly(A) signal: SV40 polyadenylation signal
   4461..4477    -  protein_bind   lac operator: The lac repressor binds to the lac operator to inhibit transcription in E. coli. This inhibition can be relieved by adding lactose or isopropyl-β-D-thiogalactopyranoside (IPTG). lac repressor encoded by lacI
   4485..4515    -  promoter       lac promoter: promoter for the E. coli lac operon
   4530..4551    -  protein_bind   CAP binding site: CAP binding activates transcription in the presence of cAMP. E. coli catabolite activator protein
   4564..4656    -  CDS            lacI (fragment): lac repressor; lacI; The lac repressor binds to the lac operator to inhibit transcription in E. coli. This inhibition can be relieved by adding lactose or isopropyl-β-D-thiogalactopyranoside (IPTG).
   4839..5427    -  rep_origin     ori: high-copy-number ColE1/pMB1/pBR322/pUC origin of replication
   5598..6458    -  CDS            AmpR: β-lactamase; bla; confers resistance to ampicillin, carbenicillin, and related antibiotics
   6459..6563    -  promoter       AmpR promoter: bla
>Addgene plasmid #35910 | pcDNA-Wnt4 | depositor full sequence | sequence record 44176 | pcDNA-Wnt4 sequence 6594 bps
GACGGATCGGGAGATCTCCCGATCCCCTATGGTCGACTCTCAGTACAATCTGCTCTGATGCCGCATAGTT
AAGCCAGTATCTGCTCCCTGCTTGTGTGTTGGAGGTCGCTGAGTAGTGCGCGAGCAAAATTTAAGCTACA
ACAAGGCAAGGCTTGACCGACAATTGCATGAAGAATCTGCTTAGGGTTAGGCGTTTTGCGCTGCTTCGCG
ATGTACGGGCCAGATATACGCGTTGACATTGATTATTGACTAGTTATTAATAGTAATCAATTACGGGGTC
ATTAGTTCATAGCCCATATATGGAGTTCCGCGTTACATAACTTACGGTAAATGGCCCGCCTGGCTGACCG
CCCAACGACCCCCGCCCATTGACGTCAATAATGACGTATGTTCCCATAGTAACGCCAATAGGGACTTTCC
ATTGACGTCAATGGGTGGACTATTTACGGTAAACTGCCCACTTGGCAGTACATCAAGTGTATCATATGCC
AAGTACGCCCCCTATTGACGTCAATGACGGTAAATGGCCCGCCTGGCATTATGCCCAGTACATGACCTTA
TGGGACTTTCCTACTTGGCAGTACATCTACGTATTAGTCATCGCTATTACCATGGTGATGCGGTTTTGGC
AGTACATCAATGGGCGTGGATAGCGGTTTGACTCACGGGGATTTCCAAGTCTCCACCCCATTGACGTCAA
TGGGAGTTTGTTTTGGCACCAAAATCAACGGGACTTTCCAAAATGTCGTAACAACTCCGCCCCATTGACG
CAAATGGGCGGTAGGCGTGTACGGTGGGAGGTCTATATAAGCAGAGCTCTCTGGCTAACTAGAGAACCCA
CTGCTTACTGGCTTATCGAAATTAATACGACTCACTATAGGGAGACCCAAGCTGGCTAGTTAAGCTATCA
ACAAGTTTGTACAAAAAAGCAGGCTCCGCGGCCGCCCCCTTCACCATGAGTCCCCGCTCGTGCCTGCGTT
CGCTGCGCCTCCTCGTCTTCGCCGTCTTCTCAGCCGCCGCGAGCAACTGGCTGTACCTGGCCAAGCTGTC
GTCGGTGGGGAGCATCTCAGAGGAGGAGACGTGCGAGAAACTCAAGGGCCTGATCCAGAGGCAGGTGCAG
ATGTGCAAGCGGAACCTGGAAGTCATGGACTCGGTGCGCCGCGGTGCCCAGCTGGCCATTGAGGAGTGCC
AGTACCAGTTCCGGAACCGGCGCTGGAACTGCTCCACACTCGACTCCTTGCCCGTCTTCGGCAAGGTGGT
GACGCAAGGGACTCGGGAGGCGGCCTTCGTGTACGCCATCTCTTCGGCAGGTGTGGCCTTTGCAGTGACG
CGGGCGTGCAGCAGTGGGGAGCTGGAGAAGTGCGGCTGTGACAGGACAGTGCATGGGGTCAGCCCACAGG
GCTTCCAGTGGTCAGGATGCTCTGACAACATCGCCTACGGTGTGGCTTTCTCACAGTCGTTTGTGGATGT
GCGGGAGAGAAGCAAGGGGGCCTCGTCCAGCAGAGCCCTCATGAACCTCCACAACAATGAGGCCGGCAGG
AAGGCCATCCTGACACACATGCGGGTGGAATGCAAGTGCCACGGGGTGTCAGGCTCCTGTGAGGTAAAGA
CGTGCTGGCGAGCCGTGCCGCCCTTCCGCCAGGTGGGTCACGCACTGAAGGAGAAGTTTGATGGTGCCAC
TGAGGTGGAGCCACGCCGCGTGGGCTCCTCCAGGGCACTGGTGCCACGCAACGCACAGTTCAAGCCGCAC
ACAGATGAGGACCTGGTGTACTTGGAGCCTAGCCCCGACTTCTGTGAGCAGGACATGCGCAGCGGCGTGC
TGGGCACGAGGGGCCGCACATGCAACAAGACGTCCAAGGCCATCGACGGCTGTGAGCTGCTGTGCTGTGG
CCGCGGCTTCCACACGGCGCAGGTGGAGCTGGCTGAACGCTGCAGCTGCAAATTCCACTGGTGCTGCTTC
GTCAAGTGCCGGCAGTGCCAGCGGCTCGTGGAGTTGCACACGTGCCGATGAATTCTGAAGGGTGGGCGCG
CCGACCCAGCTTTCTTGTACAAAGTGGTTGATCTAGAGGGCCCGCGGTTCGAAGGTAAGCCTATCCCTAA
CCCTCTCCTCGGTCTCGATTCTACGCGTACCGGTTAGTAATGAGTTTAAACGGGGGAGGCTAACTGAAAC
ACGGAAGGAGACAATACCGGAAGGAACCCGCGCTATGACGGCAATAAAAAGACAGAATAAAACGCACGGG
TGTTGGGTCGTTTGTTCATAAACGCGGGGTTCGGTCCCAGGGCTGGCACTCTGTCGATACCCCACCGAGA
CCCCATTGGGGCCAATACGCCCGCGTTTCTTCCTTTTCCCCACCCCACCCCCCAAGTTCGGGTGAAGGCC
CAGGGCTCGCAGCCAACGTCGGGGCGGCAGGCCCTGCCATAGCAGATCTGCGCAGCTGGGGCTCTAGGGG
GTATCCCC
[124 nt withheld, positions 2459-2582]
C
[32 nt withheld, positions 2584-2615]
CA
[57 nt withheld, positions 2618-2674]
A
[49 nt withheld, positions 2676-2724]
CCTTTGACGTTGGAGTCCACGTTCTTT
[37 nt withheld, positions 2752-2788]
ACCCTATCTCGGTCTATTCTTTTGATTTATAAGGGATTTTGGGGATTTCGGCCTATTGGTTAAAAAATGA
GCTGATTTAACAAAAATTTAACGCGAATTAATTCTGTGGAATGTGTGTCAGTTAGGGTGTGGAAAGTCCC
CAGGCTCCCCAGCAGGCAGAAGTATGCAAAGCATGCATCTCAATTAGTCAGCAACCAGGTGTGGAAAGTC
CCCAGGCTCCCCAGCAGGCAGAAGTATGCAAAGCATGCATCTCAATTAGTCAGCAACCATAGTCCCGCCC
CTAACTCCGCCCATCCCGCCCCTAACTCCGCCCAGTTCCGCCCATTCTCCGCCCCATGGCTGACTAATTT
TTTTTATTTATGCAGAGGCCGAGGCCGCCTCTGCCTCTGAGCTATTCCAGAAGTAGTGAGGAGGCTTTTT
TGGAGGCCTAGGCTTTTGCAAAAAGCTCCCGGGAGCTTGTATATCCATTTTCGGATCTGATCAAGAGACA
GGATGAGGATCGTTTCGCATGATTGAACAAGATGGATTGCACGCAGGTTCTCCGGCCGCTTGGGTGGAGA
GGCTATTCGGCTATGACTGGGCACAACAGACAATCGGCTGCTCTGATGCCGCCGTGTTCCGGCTGTCAGC
GCAGGGGCGCCCGGTTCTTTTTGTCAAGACCGACCTGTCCGGTGCCCTGAATGAACTGCAGGACGAGGCA
GCGCGGCTATCGTGGCTGGCCACGACGGGCGTTCCTTGCGCAGCTGTGCTCGACGTTGTCACTGAAGCGG
GAAGGGACTGGCTGCTATTGGGCGAAGTGCCGGGGCAGGATCTCCTGTCATCTCACCTTGCTCCTGCCGA
GAAAGTATCCATCATGGCTGATGCAATGCGGCGGCTGCATACGCTTGATCCGGCTACCTGCCCATTCGAC
CACCAAGCGAAACATCGCATCGAGCGAGCACGTACTCGGATGGAAGCCGGTCTTGTCGATCAGGATGATC
TGGACGAAGAGCATCAGGGGCTCGCGCCAGCCGAACTGTTCGCCAGGCTCAAGGCGCGCATGCCCGACGG
CGAGGATCTCGTCGTGACCCATGGCGATGCCTGCTTGCCGAATATCATGGTGGAAAATGGCCGCTTTTCT
GGATTCATCGACTGTGGCCGGCTGGGTGTGGCGGACCGCTATCAGGACATAGCGTTGGCTACCCGTGATA
TTGCTGAAGAGCTTGGCGGCGAATGGGCTGACCGCTTCCTCGTGCTTTACGGTATCGCCGCTCCCGATTC
GCAGCGCATCGCCTTCTATCGCCTTCTTGACGAGTTCTTCTGAGCGGGACTCTGGGGTTCGCGAAATGAC
CGACCAAGCGACGCCCAACCTGCCATCACGAGATTTCGATTCCACCGCCGCCTTCTATGAAAGGTTGGGC
TTCGGAATCGTTTTCCGGGACGCCGGCTGGATGATCCTCCAGCGCGGGGATCTCATGCTGGAGTTCTTCG
CCCACCCCAACTTGTTTATTGCAGCTTATAATGGTTACAAATAAAGCAATAGCATCACAAATTTCACAAA
TAAAGCATTTTTTTCACTGCATTCTAGTTGTGGTTTGTCCAAACTCATCAATGTATCTTATCATGTCTGT
ATACCGTCGACCTCTAGCTAGAGCTTGGCGTAATCATGGTCATAGCTGTTTCCTGTGTGAAATTGTTATC
CGCTCACAATTCCACACAACATACGAGCCGGAAGCATAAAGTGTAAAGCCTGGGGTGCCTAATGAGTGAG
CTAACTCACATTAATTGCGTTGCGCTCACTGCCCGCTTTCCAGTCGGGAAACCTGTCGTGCCAGCTGCAT
TAATGAATCGGCCAACGCGCGGGGAGAGGCGGTTTGCGTATTGGGCGCTCTTCCGCTTCCTCGCTCACTG
ACTCGCTGCGCTCGGTCGTTCGGCTGCGGCGAGCGGTATCAGCTCACTCAAAGGCGGTAATACGGTTATC
CACAGAATCAGGGGATAACGCAGGAAAGAACATGTGAGCAAAAGGCCAGCAAAAGGCCAGGAACCGTAAA
AAGGCCGCGTTGCTGGCGTTTTTCCATAGGCTCCGCCCCCCTGACGAGCATCACAAAAATCGACGCTCAA
GTCAGAGGTGGCGAAACCCGACAGGACTATAAAGATACCAGGCGTTTCCCCCTGGAAGCTCCCTCGTGCG
CTCTCCTGTTCCGACCCTGCCGCTTACCGGATACCTGTCCGCCTTTCTCCCTTCGGGAAGCGTGGCGCTT
TCTCAATGCTCACGCTGTAGGTATCTCAGTTCGGTGTAGGTCGTTCGCTCCAAGCTGGGCTGTGTGCACG
AACCCCCCGTTCAGCCCGACCGCTGCGCCTTATCCGGTAACTATCGTCTTGAGTCCAACCCGGTAAGACA
CGACTTATCGCCACTGGCAGCAGCCACTGGTAACAGGATTAGCAGAGCGAGGTATGTAGGCGGTGCTACA
GAGTTCTTGAAGTGGTGGCCTAACTACGGCTACACTAGAAGGACAGTATTTGGTATCTGCGCTCTGCTGA
AGCCAGTTACCTTCGGAAAAAGAGTTGGTAGCTCTTGATCCGGCAAACAAACCACCGCTGGTAGCGGTGG
TTTTTTTGTTTGCAAGCAGCAGATTACGCGCAGAAAAAAAGGATCTCAAGAAGATCCTTTGATCTTTTCT
ACGGGGTCTGACGCTCAGTGGAACGAAAACTCACGTTAAGGGATTTTGGTCATGAGATTATCAAAAAGGA
TCTTCACCTAGATCCTTTTAAATTAAAAATGAAGTTTTAAATCAATCTAAAGTATATATGAGTAAACTTG
GTCTGACAGTTACCAATGCTTAATCAGTGAGGCACCTATCTCAGCGATCTGTCTATTTCGTTCATCCATA
GTTGCCTGACTCCCCGTCGTGTAGATAACTACGATACGGGAGGGCTTACCATCTGGCCCCAGTGCTGCAA
TGATACCGCGAGACCCACGCTCACCGGCTCCAGATTTATCAGCAATAAACCAGCCAGCCGGAAGGGCCGA
GCGCAGAAGTGGTCCTGCAACTTTATCCGCCTCCATCCAGTCTATTAATTGTTGCCGGGAAGCTAGAGTA
AGTAGTTCGCCAGTTAATAGTTTGCGCAACGTTGTTGCCATTGCTACAGGCATCGTGGTGTCACGCTCGT
CGTTTGGTATGGCTTCATTCAGCTCCGGTTCCCAACGATCAAGGCGAGTTACATGATCCCCCATGTTGTG
CAAAAAAGCGGTTAGCTCCTTCGGTCCTCCGATCGTTGTCAGAAGTAAGTTGGCCGCAGTGTTATCACTC
ATGGTTATGGCAGCACTGCATAATTCTCTTACTGTCATGCCATCCGTAAGATGCTTTTCTGTGACTGGTG
AGTACTCAACCAAGTCATTCTGAGAATAGTGTATGCGGCGACCGAGTTGCTCTTGCCCGGCGTCAATACG
GGATAATACCGCGCCACATAGCAGAACTTTAAAAGTGCTCATCATTGGAAAACGTTCTTCGGGGCGAAAA
CTCTCAAGGATCTTACCGCTGTTGAGATCCAGTTCGATGTAACCCACTCGTGCACCCAACTGATCTTCAG
CATCTTTTACTTTCACCAGCGTTTCTGGGTGAGCAAAAACAGGAAGGCAAAATGCCGCAAAAAAGGGAAT
AAGGGCGACACGGAAATGTTGAATACTCATACTCTTCCTTTTTCAATATTATTGAAGCATTTATCAGGGT
TATTGTCTCATGAGCGGATACATATTTGAATGTATTTAGAAAAATAAACAAATAGGGGTTCCGCGCACAT
TTCCCCGAAAAGTGCCACCTGACGTC
