>Addgene plasmid #35910 | pcDNA-Wnt4 | addgene partial sequence | sequence record 57126 | TK-pA-R  5'-ttgtctccttccgtgtttca-3'
CTACCGGTACGCGTAGAATCGAGACCGAGGAGAGGGTTAGGGATAGGCTTACCTTCGAACCGCGGGCCCT
CTAGATCAACCACTTTGTACAAGAAAGCTGGGTCGGCGCGCCCACCCTTCAGAATTCATCGGCACGTGTG
CAACTCCACGAGCCGCTGGCACTGCCGGCACTTGACGAAGCAGCACCAGTGGAATTTGCAGCTGCAGCGT
TCAGCCAGCTCCACCTGCGCCGTGTGGAAGCCGCGGCCACAGCACAGCAGCTCACAGCCGTCGATGGCCT
TGGACGTCTTGTTGCATGTGCGGCCCCTCGTGCCCAGCACGCCGCTGCGCATGTCCTGCTCACAGAAGTC
GGGGCTAGGCTCCAAGTACACCAGGTCCTCATCTGTGTGCGGCTTGAACTGTGCGTTGCGTGGCACCAGT
GCCCTGGAGGAGCCCACGCGGCGTGGCTCCACCTCAGTGGCACCATCAAACTTCTCCTTCAGTGCGTGAC
CCACCTGGCGGAAGGGCGGCACGGCTCGCCAGCACGTCTTTACCTCACAGGAGCCTGACACCCCGTGGCA
CTTGCATTCCACCCGCATGTGTGTCAGGATGGCCTTCCTGCCGGCCTCATTGTTGTGGAGGTTCATGAGG
GCTCTGCTGGACGAGGCCCCCTTGCTTCTCTCCCGCACATCCACAAACGACTGTGAGAAAGCCACACCGT
AGGCGATGTTGTCAGAGCATCCTGACCACTGGAAGCCCTGTGGGCTGACCCCATGCACTGTCCTGTCACA
GCCGCACTTCTCCAGCTCCCCACTGCTGCACGCCCGCGTCACTGCAAAGGCCACACCTGCCGAAGAGATG
GCGTACACGAAGGCCGCCTCCCGAGTCCCTTGCGTCACCACCTTGCCGAAGACGGGCAAGGAGTCGAGTG
TGGAGCAGTTCCAGCGCCGGTTCCGGAACTGGTACTGGCACTCCTCATGATGACGGACAC
